>Addgene plasmid #234919 | pVTCL1 | addgene full sequence | sequence record 486883 | Addgene NGS Result
AATTCGAGCTCATTCGAGCTCCAGAACGATCTCAGTTAGGTCATGGGAAAGCTGATATTCATCCCTCTGA
GACTCTATATAATTAAATGCGTTTGGGGGATTAGCTAATTGAGAATCCATATAGAGAAATATGGCCGCGC
AGCGACGCCGGTTGAAGAATATGAACAAGGAATAAGATGAACAAGGAAGAAGATGAACAAGCAATAATTT
AATTAATTATTGTTAATAAGCATAAATTATGAAAATAATTTTGATGGTAATGAAAGTATTATAAATAATA
TTTAGGAGAAAATATTGTTAAGGAAATATCTGGTTATGTTTATTTGTTAAGGTATATGGGTTTTTATAGA
AACCCAGGAGCAGCTATGGTAAGAAACCCAGGACTCAAAAAATGCCTCTCAACTTCTCTCATATGTTGCG
GAGTCTGGAGTCCCATTTATACCATAGAAAGCATTGGGGGTATAGCATGGTAATTTCACATCGGACTCCA
TACCGCGGCCATCTATATAATATTACTGATGGCCGCGCGAAGTCCCGGTATGCCTTTTCAGCCGTTGGAT
CTGGAGCCGTACCTTTTTCGCGTTCCCATTTTGCCCCTGGAGTCCCGAGCTATTTACGACCCCCTGCCAC
CGAGTCCCCTTCGTGGAGCGCTCTTCGTCCAACACGTGTCCCAACTTTTGCGCATTTTTGACTACCTGTC
GCGCACTTGAATTAAAGTTGCCCTTTTATTTTCTTCCAATTATTTTGCGGCTGAGTAGTCTAGATAATTG
TGACAACTTAGTGAGCAAGTTGTAGGAGGACCCTATCCGTCTGGGAAAATAATTGGGTTTTCACGTGTAC
CAATGGGAAATAATATGTATAGCCTATTTAATTTAGAAAATTAAATAGTTTTAGTAATTCCTATATAATA
GCGTTTACTAGTCTGGGTAAAATTCGTGATCTGGATTTTAGTATGGATTTTGGTTTTAGGAATTAGAAAT
TTTATTGATAGAAGTATTTTACAAATACAAATACATACTAAGGGTTTCTTATATGCTCAACACATGAGCG
AAACCCTATAGGAACCCTAATTCCCTTATCTGGGAACTACTCACACATTATTATGGAGAAACTCGAGCTT
GTCGATCGACAGATCCCGGTCGGCATCTACTCGGTACCCTAGATTACTTGTACAGCTCGTCCATGCCGCC
GGTGGAGTGGCGGCCCTCGGCGCGTTCGTACTGTTCCACGATGGTGTAGTCCTCGTTGTGGGAGGTGATG
TCCAACTTGATGTTGACGTTGTAGGCGCCGGGCAGCTGCACGGGCTTCTTGGCCTTGTAGGTGGTCTTGA
CCTCAGCGTCGTAGTGGCCGCCGTCCTTCAGCTTCAGCCTCTGCTTGATCTCGCCCTTCAGGGCGCCGTC
CTCGGGGTACATCCGCTCGGAGGAGGCCTCCCAGCCCATGGTCTTCTTCTGCATTACGGGGCCGTCGGAG
GGGAAGTTGGTGCCGCGCAGCTTCACCTTGTAGATGAACTCGCCGTCCTGCAGGGAGGAGTCCTGGGTCA
CGGTCACCACGCCGCCGTCCTCGAAGTTCATCACGCGCTCCCACTTGAAGCCCTCGGGGAAGGACAGCTT
CAAGTAGTCGGGGATGTCGGCGGGGTGCTTCACGTAGGCCTTGGAGCCGTACATGAACTGAGGGGACAGG
ATGTCCCAGGCGAAGGGCAGGGGGCCACCCTTGGTCACCTTCAGCTTGGCGGTCTGGGTGCCCTCGTAGG
GGCGGCCCTCGCCCTCGCCCTCGATCTCGAACTCGTGGCCGTTCACGGAGCCCTCCATGTGCACCTTGAA
GCGCATGAACTCCTTGATGATGGCCATGTTATCCTCCTCGCCCTTGCTCACCATGGATCCAGAACTCGTA
AACTTCGTAACCGCCTTAGTCCCTTCAGAAACAGCATGTTTCGCCAACTCTCCAGGCAACACAAGTCTCA
CCGCAGTCTGAATCTCCCTAGAAGTAATCGTCGGCTTCTTGTTGTACCTCGCAAGCTTCGAAGACTCACC
AGCAAGTTTCTCAAAGATATCATTGATGAAACTGTTCATGATTCCCATGGCTTTGCTGGAGATTCCGATA
TCTGGATGAACTTGCTTCAACACCTTGAAGATGTAGATCTTGTATGTCTCAACGTTCTTCTTTGATCTCT
TCTTCTTCTTGTCTCCGGCGCCGGCTGGTTCCTTCGGGAGTTTCTTTCCGGCTTTTGGTTTCTTCTCTGC
CGCTGCTGCTGGTTCGGCTGCCGGAGTTTTCTCTGCCGGTTTCTTCTCCGCTGGTTTCTTATCTGCCTTC
GCCATGGTACCCTGTCCTCTCCAAATGAAATGAACTTCCTTATATAGAGGAAGGGTCTTGCGAAGGATAG
TGGGATTGTGCGTCATCCCTTACGTCAGTGGAGATATCACATCAATCCACTTGCTTTGAAGACGTGGTTG
GAACGTCTTCTTTTTCCACGATGCTCCTCGTGGGTGGGGGTCCATCTTTGGGACCACTGTCGGCAGAGGC
ATCTTCAACGATGGCCTTTCCTTTATCGCAATGATGGCATTTGTAGGAGCCACCTTCCTTTTCCACTATC
TTCACAATAAAGTGACAGATAGCTGGGCAATGGAATCCGAGGAGGTTTCCGGATATTACCCTTTGTTGAA
AAGTCTCAATTGCCCTTTGGTCTTCTGAGACTGTATCGATCTGGATTTTAGTACTGGATTTTGGTTTTAG
GAATTAGAAATTTTATTGATAGAAGTATTTTACAAATACAAATACATACTAAGGGTTTCTTATATGCTCA
ACACATGAGCGAAACCCTATAGGAACCCTAATTCCCTTATCTGGGAACTACTCACACATTATTATGGAGA
AACTCGAGCTTACTTGTACAGCTCGTCCATGCCGAGAGTGATCCCGGCGGCGGTCACGAACTCCAGCAGG
ACCATGTGATCGCGCTTCTCGTTGGGGTCTTTGCTCAGGGCGGACTGGGTGCTCAGGTAGTGGTTGTCGG
GCAGCAGCACGGGGCCGTCGCCGATGGGGGTGTTCTGCTGGTAGTGGTCGGCGAGCTGCACGCTGCCGTC
CTCGATGTTGTGGCGGATCTTGAAGTTCACCTTGATGCCGTTCTTCTGCTTGTCGGCCATGATATAGACG
TTGTGGCTGTTGTAGTTGTACTCCAGCTTGTGCCCCAGGATGTTGCCGTCCTCCTTGAAGTCGATGCCCT
TCAGCTCGATGCGGTTCACCAGGGTGTCGCCCTCGAACTTCACCTCGGCGCGGGTCTTGTAGTTGCCGTC
GTCCTTGAAGAAGATGGTGCGCTCCTGGACGTAGCCTTCGGGCATGGCGGACTTGAAGAAGTCGTGCTGC
TTCATGTGGTCGGGGTAGCGGCTGAAGCACTGCACGCCGTAGGTCAGGGTGGTCACGAGGGTGGGCCAGG
GCACGGGCAGCTTGCCGGTGGTGCAGATGAACTTCAGGGTCAGCTTGCCGTAGGTGGCATCGCCCTCGCC
CTCGCCGGACACGCTGAACTTGTGGCCGTTTACGTCGCCGTCCAGCTCGACCAGGATGGGCACCACCCCG
GTGAACAGCTCCTCGCCCTTGCTCACCATGAGACCTACGGTCTCGGATCTCATTGCCCCCCGGATCTGCG
AAAGCTCGAGAGAGATAGATTTGTAGAGAGAGACTGGTGATTTCAGCGTGTCCTCTCCAAATGAAATGAA
CTTCCTTATATAGAGGAAGGGTCTTGCGAAGGATAGTGGGATTGTGCGTCATCCCTTACGTCAGTGGAGA
TATCACATCAATCCACTTGCTTTGAAGACGTGGTTGGAACGTCTTCTTTTTCCACGATGCTCCTCGTGGG
TGGGGGTCCATCTTTGGGACCACTGTCGGCAGAGGCATCTTGAACGATAGCCTTTCCTTTATCGCAATGA
TGGCATTTGTAGGTGCCACCTTCCTTTTCTACTGTCCTTTTGATGAAGTGACAGATAGCTGGGCAATGGA
ATCCGAGGAGGTTTCCCGATATTACCCTTTGTTGAAAAGTCTCAATAGCCCTTTGGTCTTCTGAGACTGT
ATCTTTGATATTCTTGGAGTAGACGAGAGTGTCGTGCTCCACCATGTTCACATCAATCCACTTGCTTTGA
AGACGTGGTTGGAACGTCTTCTTTTTCCACGATGCTCCTCGTGGGTGGGGGTCCATCTTTGGGACCACTG
TCGGCAGAGGCATCTTGAACGATAGCCTTTCCTTTATCGCAATGATGGCATTTGTAGGTGCCACCTTCCT
TTTCTACTGTCCTTTTGATGAAGTGACAGATAGCTGGGCAATGGAATCCGAGGAGGTTTCCCGATATTAC
CCTTTGTTGAAAAGTCTCAATAGCCCTTTGGTCTTCTGAGACTGTATCTTTGATATTCTTGGAGTAGACG
AGAGTGTCGTGCTCCACCATGTTGGCAAGCTGCTCTAGCTCACGTTGACGGAAACTGCAGAACGATCTCA
GTTAGGTCATGGGAAAGCTGATATTCATCCCTCTGAGACTCTATATAATTAAATGCGTTTGGGGGATTAG
CTAATTGAGAATCCATATAGAGAAATATGGCCGCGCAGCGACGCCGGTTGAAGAATATGAACAAGGAATA
AGATGAACAAGGAAGAAGATGAACAAGCAATAATTTAATTAATTATTGTTAATAAGCATAAATTATGAAA
ATAATTTTGATGGTAATGAAAGTATTATAAATAATATTTAGGAGAAAATATTGTTAAGGAAATATCTGGT
TATGTTTATTTGTTAAGGTATATGGGTTTTTATAGAAACCCAGGAGCAGCTATGGTAAGAAACCCAGGAC
TCAAAAAATGCCTCTCAACTTCTCTCATATGTTGCGGAGTCTGGAGTCCCATTTATACCATAGAAAGCAT
TGGGGGTATAGCATGGTAATTTCACATCGGACTCCATACCGCGGCCATCTATATAATATTACTGATGGCC
GCGCGAAGTCCCGGTATGCCTTTTCAGCCGTTGGATCTGGAGCCGTACCTTTTTCGCGTTCCCATTTTGC
CCCTGGAGTCCCGAGCTATTTACGACCCCCTGCCACCGAGTCCCCTTCGTGGAGCGCTCTTCGTCCAACA
CGTGTCCCAACTTTTGCGCATTTTTGACTACCTGTCGCGCACTTGAATTAAAGTTGCCCTTTTATTTTCT
TCCAATTATTTTGCGGCTGAGTAGTCTAGTGGATCCCCCGGAGCTCCACTTGGGATAGGTTAAGAAAATA
TGTCTGGCTTGTAAACGAAAAGAATCGGGGTTTCTAGGCATTTTTTAAATAGTGACCCAGGACTCAAAAA
CTAGCTCTCAACTTCTCTCATATGTTGTGGAGTCTGGAGTCCTTTATATATGTTTACGCTATAGAAGGCA
TTTGGGGACTCTCCCGGGCCCACCATAGGACTCCATACCGCGGCCATCTATATAATATTACTGATGGCCG
CGCGGATTTTGGAGCCCCCTTTTGTCGTTAGCGCGACCTTTAATTCAAATTAAAGGTTGCTTTTTTCTAT
CGTCCGATCATTTTGCGCCTGACTAGCCTAGATATTAGCAACAACTTCGCGGCTAAGTTGTTGACCGTCA
AGTATAAATTAATGGGCTTATGGCCTAATGGGTATAGAGCAAAATGGCATGCCTGCAGACTAGTGCTTTA
CTCTGATCCGCAGATATTTCATCAGGAAAGAGCTTTGCAAGTTCCTTCATTGTAGCATCAATAATTTCTG
AGTCACTACATGCAATCCATTCTTCTGCTGGGGCAAAAACTAACTCCAACATGGATTGGTTTGGATTGTA
ATATTCCTTACATGTTACAGACATGTCAGCATAAACACTTAAAAGCGGGCTTCTGCTAAAGAGTAGATGA
TCATAGGTGTTCTTCAATTTCCTATCAAACCAGATGTGAACGTTGATAACTGGAACTCCAACTAATTTCT
CTAATTTCTTGAAGTATGAAATCTCTCTCCAGTCTTCAGGCACTAGTGAATTCGCTAGCGTTAACTGGCC
ATAATCCTGTGTATGCAACGTTGAAAATTCGGATCTATTTTTACGATTCGATCATGAATTAATAAAATTT
AAATTTTATTGAATGATTTTCTAGTACATAACTGACATACGACTTATCAGTTGCGAAACGAACAGCTCTA
ATTACATTGTTAAGTGAAATTACGCCTAATTCGTCTAAGTACAACATAACCAACTGTTTAAACCTAATTA
AATAAGTCGACCCAGAAGCTGTCAGAGATGTCGTCCAGACTTGGAAGTTCAGGTAAGCTTTGTGGAGATG
CAACGCTCTCCGTAAGTTGTGGTTGAATCGGATCTGGACGTGGTATATACGCGTCCTGGTGTATAGCAGA
TCCTCTACTCCGTATATCTTGAAATATAGGGGATTTATTATCTCCCAGATATACACGCCATTCTCTGCCT
GACGTGCAGTGATGATTTCCCCTGTGCGTGAATCCATGACCGGTGCAGCCTATGTGGAAGTATATGGTGC
ACCCACAGTTTAGATCAATGCGTCGTCGTCTAATCGCCCTCCTCTTGGCTTGCCTGTGTGCCTTCTTGAT
AGAGGGGGGCGTCGAGAGTGATGAAGATAACATTCTTGAGAGTCCAATGTTTGAGCGACGCATTTTCCGC
TTTATCCAGGAAATCTTTATAGCTGGATCCCTCGCCTGGATTGCAAAGCACGATTGAAGGGATCCCTCCT
TTAATTTGAACTGGTTTCCCGTACTTGCAATTTGACTGCCAGTCTTTTTGGGCCCCAAGAAGCTCTTTCC
AATGCTTTAGCTTTAGGTATTGCGGTGCTACGTCATCAATGACGTTATAGGCAACATTATTCGAGTACAC
TCGATTATTGAAGTCCAGGTGTCCACTGAGGTAATTATGTGGGCCTAAAGCACGAGCCCACATCGTCTTG
CCCGTTCTAGAATCACCTTCCACTATGAGACTAACTGGTCTTACAGGCCGCGCAGCGGGACCCATTCCAA
AATAATCATCCGCCCATTCTTGCATCTGTTCAGGAACGTTAGTGAAAGAGGAAAGTGGAAATGGAGGGAC
CCATTGTTCAGGCGCCTTTTTGAAAAGGCGTTCCAAGTTCGCTGTAATGTTATGGTAACTCACGATGAAC
GCCCTTGGATCTCCGGCCCGGATAATTGCAAGAGCTTCCGCCAAACTAGGTGCATTGATGGCGTTATAAT
AGACGTCGTCTTTATTCTTCTTTGTACCCCCAGGCACTTTGAACTGTCCGGATTCACAACAATCGCCGTC
TTTGGTGATGTAATTCTTGACGGCGTTGGCGTCTTTGGCTGCTTGTATGTTTGGGTGAAAATTGGTCGAC
CTTCTGGGGTGAGTAAGGTCGAAAAATCTCTTATTCTTGATGTTGGACTTTCCAGAGAGTTGGATGAGAC
AGTGAAGGTGTGGGAATCCGTCCGAGTGCTCCTCTCTGGCAACTCGAATATATGTTGGTTTGACGACTGA
CCATGATAAGGTTTGAAGCATTTGAAGAGCTTCATTTTTTGGGATATCGCACTTGGGATAGGTTAAGAAA
ATATGTCTGGCTTGTAAACGAAAAGAATCGGGGTTTCTAGGCATTTTTTAAATAGTGACCCAGGACTCAA
AAACTAGCTCTCAACTTCTCTCATATGTTGTGGAGTCTGGAGTCCTTTATATATGTTTACGCTATAGAAG
GCATTTGGGGACTCTCCCGGGCCCACCATAGGACTCCATACCGCGGCCATCTATATAATATTACTGATGG
CCGCGCGGATTTTGGAGCCCCCTTTTGTCGTTAGCGCGACCTTTAATTCAAATTAAAGGTTGCTTTTTTC
TATCGTCCAATCATTTTGCGCCTGACTAGCCTAGATATTAGCAACAACTTCGCGACTAAGTTGTTGACCG
TCAAGTATAAATTAATGGGCTTATGGCCCAATGGGTATAGAGCAAAATGCCCAAGCGTGATGCCCCGTGG
CGCTTATTAGCGGGTACGTCTAAGGTAAGTCGAAATGCCAACTACTCTCCCTTGAGAGTATTGGGCCCTA
AAGTTAATAAGGGACCTCGAGGGGGGGCCCGGTACCCGGGGATCCTCTAGAGTCGACCTGCAGGCATGCA
AGCTTGGCACTGGCCGTCGTTTTACAACGTCGTGACTGGGAAAACCCTGGCGTTACCCAACTTAATCGCC
TTGCAGCACATCCCCCTTTCGCCAGCTGGCGTAATAGCGAAGAGGCCCGCACCGATCGCCCTTCCCAACA
GTTGCGCAGCCTGAATGGCGAATGCTAGAGCAGCTTGAGCTTGGATCAGATTGTCGTTTCCCGCCTTCAG
TTTAAACTATCAGTGTTTGACAGGATATATTGGCGGGTAAACCTAAGAGAAAAGAGCGTTTATTAGAATA
ATCGGATATTTAAAAGGGCGTGAAAAGGTTTATCCGTTCGTCCATTTGTATGTGCATGCCAACCACAGGG
TTCCCCTCGGGATCAAAGTACTTTGATCCAACCCCTCCGCTGCTATAGTGCAGTCGGCTTCTGACGTTCA
GTGCAGCCGTCTTCTGAAAACGACATGTCGCACAAGTCCTAAGTTACGCGACAGGCTGCCGCCCTGCCCT
TTTCCTGGCGTTTTCTTGTCGCGTGTTTTAGTCGCATAAAGTAGAATACTTGCGACTAGAACCGGAGACA
TTACGCCATGAACAAGAGCGCCGCCGCTGGCCTGCTGGGCTATGCCCGCGTCAGCACCGACGACCAGGAC
TTGACCAACCAACGGGCCGAACTGCACGCGGCCGGCTGCACCAAGCTGTTTTCCGAGAAGATCACCGGCA
CCAGGCGCGACCGCCCGGAGCTGGCCAGGATGCTTGACCACCTACGCCCTGGCGACGTTGTGACAGTGAC
CAGGCTAGACCGCCTGGCCCGCAGCACCCGCGACCTACTGGACATTGCCGAGCGCATCCAGGAGGCCGGC
GCGGGCCTGCGTAGCCTGGCAGAGCCGTGGGCCGACACCACCACGCCGGCCGGCCGCATGGTGTTGACCG
TGTTCGCCGGCATTGCCGAGTTCGAGCGTTCCCTAATCATCGACCGCACCCGGAGCGGGCGCGAGGCCGC
CAAGGCCCGAGGCGTGAAGTTTGGCCCCCGCCCTACCCTCACCCCGGCACAGATCGCGCACGCCCGCGAG
CTGATCGACCAGGAAGGCCGCACCGTGAAAGAGGCGGCTGCACTGCTTGGCGTGCATCGCTCGACCCTGT
ACCGCGCACTTGAGCGCAGCGAGGAAGTGACGCCCACCGAGGCCAGGCGGCGCGGTGCCTTCCGTGAGGA
CGCATTGACCGAGGCCGACGCCCTGGCGGCCGCCGAGAATGAACGCCAAGAGGAACAAGCATGAAACCGC
ACCAGGACGGCCAGGACGAACCGTTTTTCATTACCGAAGAGATCGAGGCGGAGATGATCGCGGCCGGGTA
CGTGTTCGAGCCGCCCGCGCACGTCTCAACCGTGCGGCTGCATGAAATCCTGGCCGGTTTGTCTGATGCC
AAGCTGGCGGCCTGGCCGGCCAGCTTGGCCGCTGAAGAAACCGAGCGCCGCCGTCTAAAAAGGTGATGTG
TATTTGAGTAAAACAGCTTGCGTCATGCGGTCGCTGCGTATATGATGCGATGAGTAAATAAACAAATACG
CAAGGGGAACGCATGAAGGTTATCGCTGTACTTAACCAGAAAGGCGGGTCAGGCAAGACGACCATCGCAA
CCCATCTAGCCCGCGCCCTGCAACTCGCCGGGGCCGATGTTCTGTTAGTCGATTCCGATCCCCAGGGCAG
TGCCCGCGATTGGGCGGCCGTGCGGGAAGATCAACCGCTAACCGTTGTCGGCATCGACCGCCCGACGATT
GACCGCGACGTGAAGGCCATCGGCCGGCGCGACTTCGTAGTGATCGACGGAGCGCCCCAGGCGGCGGACT
TGGCTGTGTCCGCGATCAAGGCAGCCGACTTCGTGCTGATTCCGGTGCAGCCAAGCCCTTACGACATATG
GGCCACCGCCGACCTGGTGGAGCTGGTTAAGCAGCGCATTGAGGTCACGGATGGAAGGCTACAAGCGGCC
TTTGTCGTGTCGCGGGCGATCAAAGGCACGCGCATCGGCGGTGAGGTTGCCGAGGCGCTGGCCGGGTACG
AGCTGCCCATTCTTGAGTCCCGTATCACGCAGCGCGTGAGCTACCCAGGCACTGCCGCCGCCGGCACAAC
CGTTCTTGAATCAGAACCCGAGGGCGACGCTGCCCGCGAGGTCCAGGCGCTGGCCGCTGAAATTAAATCA
AAACTCATTTGAGTTAATGAGGTAAAGAGAAAATGAGCAAAAGCACAAACACGCTAAGTGCCGGCCGTCC
GAGCGCACGCAGCAGCAAGGCTGCAACGTTGGCCAGCCTGGCAGACACGCCAGCCATGAAGCGGGTCAAC
TTTCAGTTGCCGGCGGAGGATCACACCAAGCTGAAGATGTACGCGGTACGCCAAGGCAAGACCATTACCG
AGCTGCTATCTGAATACATCGCGCAGCTACCAGAGTAAATGAGCAAATGAATAAATGAGTAGATGAATTT
TAGCGGCTAAAGGAGGCGGCATGGAAAATCAAGAACAACCAGGCACCGACGCCGTGGAATGCCCCATGTG
TGGAGGAACGGGCGGTTGGCCAGGCGTAAGCGGCTGGGTTGCCTGCCGGCCCTGCAATGGCACTGGAACC
CCCAAGCCCGAGGAATCGGCGTGAGCGGTCGCAAACCATCCGGCCCGGTACAAATCGGCGCGGCGCTGGG
TGATGACCTGGTGGAGAAGTTGAAGGCCGCGCAGGCCGCCCAGCGGCAACGCATCGAGGCAGAAGCACGC
CCCGGTGAATCGTGGCAAGCGGCCGCTGATCGAATCCGCAAAGAATCCCGGCAACCGCCGGCAGCCGGTG
CGCCGTCGATTAGGAAGCCGCCCAAGGGCGACGAGCAACCAGATTTTTTCGTTCCGATGCTCTATGACGT
GGGCACCCGCGATAGTCGCAGCATCATGGACGTGGCCGTTTTCCGTCTGTCGAAGCGTGACCGACGAGCT
GGCGAGGTGATCCGCTACGAGCTTCCAGACGGGCACGTAGAGGTTTCCGCAGGGCCGGCCGGCATGGCCA
GTGTGTGGGATTACGACCTGGTACTGATGGCGGTTTCCCATCTAACCGAATCCATGAACCGATACCGGGA
AGGGAAGGGAGACAAGCCCGGCCGCGTGTTCCGTCCACACGTTGCGGACGTACTCAAGTTCTGCCGGCGA
GCCGATGGCGGAAAGCAGAAAGACGACCTGGTAGAAACCTGCATTCGGTTAAACACCACGCACGTTGCCA
TGCAGCGTACGAAGAAGGCCAAGAACGGCCGCCTGGTGACGGTATCCGAGGGTGAAGCCTTGATTAGCCG
CTACAAGATCGTAAAGAGCGAAACCGGGCGGCCGGAGTACATCGAGATCGAGCTAGCTGATTGGATGTAC
CGCGAGATCACAGAAGGCAAGAACCCGGACGTGCTGACGGTTCACCCCGATTACTTTTTGATCGATCCCG
GCATCGGCCGTTTTCTCTACCGCCTGGCACGCCGCGCCGCAGGCAAGGCAGAAGCCAGATGGTTGTTCAA
GACGATCTACGAACGCAGTGGCAGCGCCGGAGAGTTCAAGAAGTTCTGTTTCACCGTGCGCAAGCTGATC
GGGTCAAATGACCTGCCGGAGTACGATTTGAAGGAGGAGGCGGGGCAGGCTGGCCCGATCCTAGTCATGC
GCTACCGCAACCTGATCGAGGGCGAAGCATCCGCCGGTTCCTAATGTACGGAGCAGATGCTAGGGCAAAT
TGCCCTAGCAGGGGAAAAAGGTCGAAAAGGTGTCTTTCCTGTGGATAGCACGTACATTGGGAACCCAAAG
CCGTACATTGGGAACCGGAACCCGTACATTGGGAACCCAAAGCCGTACATTGGGAACCGGTCACACATGT
AAGTGACTGATATAAAAGAGAAAAAAGGCGATTTTTCCGCCTAAAACTCTTTAAAACTTATTAAAACTCT
TAAAACCCGCCTGGCCTGTGCATAACTGTCTGGCCAGCGCACAGCCGAAGAGCTGCAAAAAGCGCCTACC
CTTCGGTCGCTGCGCTCCCTACGCCCCGCCGCTTCGCGTCGGCCTATCGCGGCCGCTGGCCGCTCAAAAA
TGGCTGGCCTACGGCCAGGCAATCTACCAGGGCGCGGACAAGCCGCGCCGTCGCCACTCGACCGCCGGCG
CCCACATCAAGGCACCCTGCCTCGCGCGTTTCGGTGATGACGGTGAAAACCTCTGACACATGCAGCTCCC
GGAGACGGTCACAGCTTGTCTGTAAGCGGATGCCGGGAGCAGACAAGCCCGTCAGGGCGCGTCAGCGGGT
GTTGGCGGGTGTCGGGGCGCAGCCATGACCCAGTCACGTAGCGATAGCGGAGTGTATACTGGCTTAACTA
TGCGGCATCAGAGCAGATTGTACTGAGAGTGCACCATATGCGGTGTGAAATACCGCACAGATGCGTAAGG
AGAAAATACCGCATCAGGCGCTCTTCCGCTTCCTCGCTCACTGACTCGCTGCGCTCGGTCGTTCGGCTGC
GGCGAGCGGTATCAGCTCACTCAAAGGCGGTAATACGGTTATCCACAGAATCAGGGGATAACGCAGGAAA
GAACATGTGAGCAAAAGGCCAGCAAAAGGCCAGGAACCGTAAAAAGGCCGCGTTGCTGGCGTTTTTCCAT
AGGCTCCGCCCCCCTGACGAGCATCACAAAAATCGACGCTCAAGTCAGAGGTGGCGAAACCCGACAGGAC
TATAAAGATACCAGGCGTTTCCCCCTGGAAGCTCCCTCGTGCGCTCTCCTGTTCCGACCCTGCCGCTTAC
CGGATACCTGTCCGCCTTTCTCCCTTCGGGAAGCGTGGCGCTTTCTCATAGCTCACGCTGTAGGTATCTC
AGTTCGGTGTAGGTCGTTCGCTCCAAGCTGGGCTGTGTGCACGAACCCCCCGTTCAGCCCGACCGCTGCG
CCTTATCCGGTAACTATCGTCTTGAGTCCAACCCGGTAAGACACGACTTATCGCCACTGGCAGCAGCCAC
TGGTAACAGGATTAGCAGAGCGAGGTATGTAGGCGGTGCTACAGAGTTCTTGAAGTGGTGGCCTAACTAC
GGCTACACTAGAAGGACAGTATTTGGTATCTGCGCTCTGCTGAAGCCAGTTACCTTCGGAAAAAGAGTTG
GTAGCTCTTGATCCGGCAAACAAACCACCGCTGGTAGCGGTGGTTTTTTTGTTTGCAAGCAGCAGATTAC
GCGCAGAAAAAAAGGATCTCAAGAAGATCCTTTGATCTTTTCTACGGGGTCTGACGCTCAGTGGAACGAA
AACTCACGTTAAGGGATTTTGGTCATGCATTCTAGGTACTAAAACAATTCATCCAGTAAAATATAATATT
TTATTTTCTCCCAATCAGGCTTGATCCCCAGTAAGTCAAAAAATAGCTCGACATACTGTTCTTCCCCGAT
ATCCTCCCTGATCGACCGGACGCAGAAGGCAATGTCATACCACTTGTCCGCCCTGCCGCTTCTCCCAAGA
TCAATAAAGCCACTTACTTTGCCATCTTTCACAAAGATGTTGCTGTCTCCCAGGTCGCCGTGGGAAAAGA
CAAGTTCCTCTTCGGGCTTTTCCGTCTTTAAAAAATCATACAGCTCGCGCGGATCTTTAAATGGAGTGTC
TTCTTCCCAGTTTTCGCAATCCACATCGGCCAGATCGTTATTCAGTAAGTAATCCAATTCGGCTAAGCGG
CTGTCTAAGCTATTCGTATAGGGACAATCCGATATGTCGATGGAGTGAAAGAGCCTGATGCACTCCGCAT
ACAGCTCGATAATCTTTTCAGGGCTTTGTTCATCTTCATACTCTTCCGAGCAAAGGACGCCATCGGCCTC
ACTCATGAGCAGATTGCTCCAGCCATCATGCCGTTCAAAGTGCAGGACCTTTGGAACAGGCAGCTTTCCT
TCCAGCCATAGCATCATGTCCTTTTCCCGTTCCACATCATAGGTGGTCCCTTTATACCGGCTGTCCGTCA
TTTTTAAATATAGGTTTTCATTTTCTCCCACCAGCTTATATACCTTAGCAGGAGACATTCCTTCCGTATC
TTTTACGCAGCGGTATTTTTCGATCAGTTTTTTCAATTCCGGTGATATTCTCATTTTAGCCATTTATTAT
TTCCTTCCTCTTTTCTACAGTATTTAAAGATACCCCAAGAAGCTAATTATAACAAGACGAACTCCAATTC
ACTGTTCCTTGCATTCTAAAACCTTAAATACCAGAAAACAGCTTTTTCAAAGTTGTTTTCAAAGTTGGCG
TATAACATAGTATCGACGGAGCCGATTTTGAAACCGCGGTGATCACAGGCAGCAACGCTCTGTCATCGTT
ACAATCAACATGCTACCCTCCGCGAGATCATCCGTGTTTCAAACCCGGCAGCTTAGTTGCCGTTCTTCCG
AATAGCATCGGTAACATGAGCAAAGTCTGCCGCCTTACAACGGCTCTCCCGCTGACGCCGTCCCGGACTG
ATGGGCTGCCTGTATCGAGTGGTGATTTTGTGCCGAGCTGCCGGTCGGGGAGCTGTTGGCTGGCTGGTGG
CAGGATATATTGTGGTGTAAACAAATTGACGCTTAGACAACTTAATAACACATTGCGGACGTTTTTAATG
TACTGAATTAACGCCGAATTAATTCGGGGATAGCCCTTTGGTCTTCTGAGACTGTATCTTTGATATTCTT
GGAGTAGACGAGAGTGTCGTGCTCCACCATGTTGGCAAGCTGCTCTAGCCAATACGCAAACCGCCTCTCC
CCGCGCGTTGGCCGATTCATTAATGCAGCTGGCACGACAGGTTTCCCGACTGGAAAGCGGGCAGTGAGCG
CAACGCAATTAATGTGAGTTAGCTCACTCATTAGGCACCCCAGGCTTTACACTTTATGCTTCCGGCTCGT
ATGTTGTGTGGAATTGTGAGCGGATAACAATTTCACACAGGAAACAGCTATGACATGATTACG
Features (pLannotate 1.2.2; 31 found; start..end, strand, type, name):
     19..120     -  CDS            MVP_ABMVW (fragment): Experimental evidence at protein level: Swiss-Prot protein existence level 1. Transports viral genome to neighboring plant cells directly through plasmosdesmata, without any budding. The movement protein allows efficient cell to cell propagation, by bypassing the host cell wall barrier. Begomovirus genome is shuttled out of nucleus by Nuclear shuttle protein (NSP) and the movement protein transports the DNA-NSP complex to cell plasmodesmata and facilitates further movement across the cell wall. From Abutilon mosaic virus (isolate West India) (AbMV).
    938..1111    -  polyA_signal   CaMV poly(A) signal: cauliflower mosaic virus polyadenylation signal
   1167..1874    -  CDS            mCherry: mCherry is a basic (constitutively fluorescent) red fluorescent protein published in 2004, derived from Discosoma sp.. It is reported to be a very rapidly-maturing monomer with low acid sensitivity.
   1881..2315    -  CDS            H2B10_ARATH: Experimental evidence at protein level: Swiss-Prot protein existence level 1. Core component of nucleosome. Nucleosomes wrap and compact DNA into chromatin, limiting DNA accessibility to the cellular machineries which require DNA as a template. Histones thereby play a central role in transcription regulation, DNA repair, DNA replication and chromosomal stability. DNA accessibility is regulated via a complex set of post-translational modifications of histones, also called histone code, and nucleosome remodeling. From Arabidopsis thaliana (Mouse-ear cress).
   2323..2668    -  promoter       CaMV 35S promoter: strong constitutive promoter from cauliflower mosaic virus
   2698..2872    -  polyA_signal   CaMV poly(A) signal: cauliflower mosaic virus polyadenylation signal
   2880..3599    -  CDS            EGFP: the original enhanced GFP (Yang et al., 1996) mammalian codon-optimized
   3683..4359    -  promoter       CaMV 35S promoter (enhanced): cauliflower mosaic virus 35S promoter with a duplicated enhancer region
   4408..4566    -  CDS            MVP_ABMVW (fragment): Experimental evidence at protein level: Swiss-Prot protein existence level 1. Transports viral genome to neighboring plant cells directly through plasmosdesmata, without any budding. The movement protein allows efficient cell to cell propagation, by bypassing the host cell wall barrier. Begomovirus genome is shuttled out of nucleus by Nuclear shuttle protein (NSP) and the movement protein transports the DNA-NSP complex to cell plasmodesmata and facilitates further movement across the cell wall. From Abutilon mosaic virus (isolate West India) (AbMV).
   5643..5996    -  CDS            PDS (fragment): PDS_SOLLC - Experimental evidence at protein level: Swiss-Prot protein existence level 1. Converts phytoene into zeta-carotene via the intermediary of phytofluene by the symmetrical introduction of two double bonds at the C-11 and C-11' positions of phytoene with a concomitant isomerization of two neighboring double bonds at the C9 and C9' positions from trans to cis. From Solanum lycopersicum (Tomato) (Lycopersicon esculentum).
   5990..6079    +  CDS            CAPSD_ABMVW (fragment): Experimental evidence at protein level: Swiss-Prot protein existence level 1. Encapsidates the viral DNA into characteristic twinned ('geminate') particles. Binds the genomic viral ssDNA and shuttles it into and out of the cell nucleus. The CP of bipartite geminiviruses is not required for cell-to-cell or systemic movement. From Abutilon mosaic virus (isolate West India) (AbMV).
   6082..6477    -  CDS            REN_TGMVY: Experimental evidence at protein level: Swiss-Prot protein existence level 1. Increases viral DNA accumulation. Enhances infectivity and symptom expression (By similarity). From Tomato golden mosaic virus (strain Yellow vein) (TGMV).
   6555..7604    -  CDS            REP_BGYMJ: Experimental evidence at protein level: Swiss-Prot protein existence level 1. Essential for the replication of viral ssDNA. The closed circular ssDNA genome is first converted to a superhelical dsDNA. Rep binds a specific region at the genome origin of replication. It introduces an endonucleolytic nick within the conserved sequence 5'- TAATATTAC-3' in the intergenic region of the genome present in all geminiviruses, thereby initiating the rolling circle replication (RCR). Following cleavage, binds covalently to the 5'-phosphate of DNA as a tyrosyl ester. The cleavage gives rise to a free 3'-OH
   7957..8061    +  CDS            CAPSD_ABMVW (fragment): Experimental evidence at protein level: Swiss-Prot protein existence level 1. Encapsidates the viral DNA into characteristic twinned ('geminate') particles. Binds the genomic viral ssDNA and shuttles it into and out of the cell nucleus. The CP of bipartite geminiviruses is not required for cell-to-cell or systemic movement. From Abutilon mosaic virus (isolate West India) (AbMV).
   8080..8125    +  misc_feature   MCS (fragment): pUC18/19 multiple cloning site
   8128..8282    +  CDS            lacZα (fragment): LacZα fragment of β-galactosidase; lacZ fragment
   8348..8372    +  misc_feature   RB T-DNA repeat: right border repeat from nopaline C58 T-DNA
   8712..9113    +  CDS            Y4CG_SINFN (fragment): Protein inferred from homology: Swiss-Prot protein existence level 3. From Sinorhizobium fredii (strain NBRC 101917 / NGR234).
   9673..10302   +  CDS            pVS1 StaA: stability protein from the Pseudomonas plasmid pVS1 (Heeb et al., 2000)
  10731..11804   +  CDS            pVS1 RepA: replication protein from the Pseudomonas plasmid pVS1 (Heeb et al., 2000)
  11870..12064   +  rep_origin     pVS1 oriV: origin of replication for the Pseudomonas plasmid pVS1 (Heeb et al., 2000)
  12267..12306   +  CDS            rop (fragment): Rop protein, which maintains plasmids at low copy number; rop
  12408..12548   +  misc_feature   bom: basis of mobility region from pBR322
  12734..13322   -  rep_origin     ori: high-copy-number ColE1/pMB1/pBR322/pUC origin of replication
  13409..14203   -  CDS            KanR: aminoglycoside phosphotransferase; aphA-3; confers resistance to kanamycin
  14628..14652   +  misc_feature   LB T-DNA repeat: left border repeat from nopaline C58 T-DNA
  14730..14803   -  promoter       CaMV 35S promoter (enhanced) (fragment): cauliflower mosaic virus 35S promoter with a duplicated enhancer region
  14819..14907   +  CDS            lacI (fragment): lac repressor; lacI; The lac repressor binds to the lac operator to inhibit transcription in E. coli. This inhibition can be relieved by adding lactose or isopropyl-β-D-thiogalactopyranoside (IPTG).
  14920..14941   +  protein_bind   CAP binding site: CAP binding activates transcription in the presence of cAMP. E. coli catabolite activator protein
  14956..14986   +  promoter       lac promoter: promoter for the E. coli lac operon
  14990..15012   +  protein_bind   lac operator (fragment): The lac repressor binds to the lac operator to inhibit transcription in E. coli. This inhibition can be relieved by adding lactose or isopropyl-β-D-thiogalactopyranoside (IPTG). lac repressor encoded by lacI
