[The description below was written by a language model from this plasmid's Addgene catalogue record and pLannotate feature annotations shown in this document.]
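Description:
pVTCL1 is an empty-backbone plant expression vector for subcellular localization studies, built on pJRT.Agro.CLCrVA.008, an Agrobacterium binary plasmid whose name and source suggest it carries the A component of cotton leaf crumple virus. The sequenced record is about 15 kb. It has the typical binary architecture: nopaline-type left and right T-DNA border repeats, the pVS1 replication and stability functions (RepA, StaA, oriV) for maintenance in Agrobacterium, a ColE1/pMB1-type origin with the bom site for high-copy propagation in E. coli, and a kanamycin resistance gene (aphA-3) for bacterial selection. No plant selectable marker is annotated.

Between the borders the annotation finds two plant expression cassettes. In the first, an enhanced (duplicated-enhancer) CaMV 35S promoter drives EGFP, terminated by a CaMV poly(A) signal. As the plasmid carries no insert, a gene of interest is presumably cloned in frame with EGFP, though the cloning sites and fusion orientation are not stated. In the second, a standard CaMV 35S promoter drives an Arabidopsis histone H2B fused to mCherry, again with a CaMV poly(A) signal. This provides a built-in red nuclear marker, so the green fusion signal can be compared with the nucleus in the same cell without co-delivering a second plasmid.

The T-DNA also contains begomovirus-derived sequences, identified by homology as replication initiator (Rep) and replication enhancer (REN) genes, with short coat protein and movement protein fragments; the latter flank the two cassettes. These are consistent with a geminivirus-based replicon. A fragment resembling phytoene desaturase is also detected, and the record does not explain its role. Remnants of the lacZα/lac promoter region and a pUC-type multiple cloning site are present as well.
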