Addgene plasmid #234919: pVTCL1
Purpose: (Empty Backbone) All-in-one subcellar localization vector. Construct containing EGFP tag and cell nucleus-targeted mCherry for co-localization study in plants.
Depositing lab: Guoli Song. Depositing organization: Institute of Cotton Research (ICR), CAAS. Publication: An all-in-one plant virus-based vector toolkit for streamlined gene silencing, overexpression, and genome editing. Hao Y, Yuan Z, Li Y, Zuo D, Cheng H, Wang Q, Zhang Y, Lv L, Liu J, Song G. Plant Commun. 2025 May 19:101379. doi: 10.1016/j.xplc.2025.101379. PubMed 40394900.
Backbone
  Vector backbone: pJRT.Agro.CLCrVA.008
  Backbone manufacturer: Tuttle et al Plant Methods. 2012 Aug 1;8(1):27. doi: 10.1186/1746-4811-8-27.
  Vector type: Plant Expression
Growth in bacteria
  Bacterial resistance: Kanamycin, 50 μg/mL
  Growth temperature: 37°C
  Growth strain: DH5alpha
  Copy number: High Copy
Gene/Insert
  Gene/Insert name: None
Terms and licenses: Academic/Nonprofit Terms; Industry Terms: Not Available to Industry
How to cite: pVTCL1 was a gift from Guoli Song (Addgene plasmid # 234919 ; http://n2t.net/addgene:234919 ; RRID:Addgene_234919)
